>Addgene plasmid #115410 | AAEL017544 TK R | addgene full sequence | sequence record 221040 | Addgene NGS Result
GTGTGTCAGTTAGGGTGTGGAAAGTCCCCAGGCTCCCCAGCAGGCAGAAGTATGCAAAGCATGCATCTCA
ATTAGTCAGCAACCAGGTGTGGAAAGTCCCCAGGCTCCCCAGCAGGCAGAAGTATGCAAAGCATGCATCT
CAATTAGTCAGCAACCATAGTCCCGCCCCTAACTCCGCCCATCCCGCCCCTAACTCCGCCCAGTTCCGCC
CATTCTCCGCCCCATGGCTGACTAATTTTTTTTATTTATGCAGAGGCCGAGGCCGCCTCGGCCTCTGAGC
TATTCCAGAAGTAGTGAGGAGGCTTTTTTGGAGGCCTAGGCTTTTGCAAAAAGCTCCTCGATCGAGGGGC
TCGCATCTCTCCTTCACGCGCCCGCCGCCCTACCTGAGGCCGCCATCCACGCCGGTTGAGTCGCGTTCTG
CCGCCTCCCGCCTGTGGTGCCTCCTGAACTGCGTCCGCCGTCTAGGTAAGTTTAAAGCTCAGGTCGAGAC
CGGGCCTTTGTCCGGCGCTCCCTTGGAGCCTACCTAGACTCAGCCGGCTCTCCACGCTTTGCCTGACCCT
GCTTGCTCAACTCTACGTCTTTGTTTCGTTTTCTGTTCTGCGCCGTTACAGATCCAAGCTCTGAAAAACC
AGAAAGTTAACTGGTAAGTTTAGTCTTTTTGTCTTTTATTTCAGGTCCCGGATCCGGTGGTGGTGCAAAT
CAAAGAACTGCTCCTCAGTGGATGTTGCCTTTACTTCTAGGCCTGTACGGAAGTGTTACTTCTGCTCTAA
AAGCTGCGGAATTCCGGAATTTCCTCGAGATGAGTGACACGGTAGAGTTGGAGCGATTGATTAATTGTAC
CCAGGCAACGATCCGACGGTTTCCGTGGTCCACTGAGTACAATGCGTCGATGATTGGCGAGTTCAACCGG
ACGGAAATATTGGATGTGCTCGGCGAAATGATTACTCGGGGGAAAAGCCACGTGCCGAAGGAGATGGAAG
CGGTGACTCTCAGAGAATTCATCACCGAGTGTCTCTTCCCGACGACAAAGAGTCCCTACGAGCTGCCGTG
GCAACTGAAGACGGCCTGGGGAGTGGTGTTCGGTGCGATGCTTCTGGTGGCCATAACCGGCAACAGTATC
GTGTTGTGGATTGTGCTGGCCCACCGCCGGATGCGCACCGTGACCAACTACTTCCTGCTGAATCTGAGTG
TGGCCGATCTGCTGATGTCCTCGCTCAACTGTTCGTTCAACTTCATCTTCATGCTGAACTCGGACTGGCC
GTTCGGAGCCGTCTACTGCACCATCAACAACTTCATGGCCAACATGTCGGTGGCGTCGTCCGTTTTCACC
CTGGTGGCCATCTCGTTGGATCGATATATTGCCATCGTTCACCCACTTCGCCACAGGACGTCCCGCAAAA
AGGCCCGCCTATTCCTGGTGATCATCTGGGCGCTCAGCTGCGTTCTGGCCGCCCCCTGCCTCATGTACTC
CACCGTGATGACGAAGCGATATCACAACGGAAAAACCAGGACCGTGTGCTACATGCTGTGGCCGGATGGG
CGCTATCCGACCTCGATGGCAGATTACATCTACAATCTGGTGTTCCTCATCCTGACGTACGGCATCCCGA
TGCTGATAATGATCGTGTGCTACTCGTTGATGGGCCGGGAGCTGTGGGGCAGTCGATCCATCGGGGAGCA
CACCGAACGGCAGCTCGAATCGATGAAATCCAAAAAGAAGGTTGTCAGAATGTTCATCATCGTGGTGACC
ATCTTCGCCATCTGTTGGCTACCATATCATCTGTTTTTCGTGTACGCCTATCACAACAACCAGATGACAT
CGTCCAGTTACGTCCAGCAGCTTTACCTGGGGTTCTACTGGCTGGCGATGTCCAACGCGATGGTCAATCC
GATCATCTACTATTGGATGAATAGCCGGTTTCGAATATACTTCCAGGAAATCATCTGCTTCTGCTGTTTA
CAGTTCCTCAATGCCCGGATGAAAGATGGTATGCCGCAGGGTGTACTGCTGAACAAAAATTCCAACTCCG
AGCCGGGTCGGTACCGATCGTATCGACAACGGTCCCTGTCGGTACGGTGGCGACCGCAGTACCACAGCAC
CGAAGAGTACCGGATGCGGCTGGCCGCCCCCACCACGGCCCTGAATCGGAACAGCCGGGCGATGGTCAGC
GTGGTGAACGTCATCGAGAATGCCAACGGGAAGCCGGCCACGCTGGATGGCCACCAAACGACGGACATAA
GCGAACTGCCGGCCACGGTCAACTTTCTGCCGAGGCATTCCAACTCGCAGGACTCGCAGCAGAACCGACT
GAAGGATCAGCATTCATCCAGTAGCCACAGTCACGAGTACTCCTGAGCGGCCGCTAGACTAGTCTAGAGA
AAAAACCTCCCACACCTCCCCCTGAACCTGAAACATAAAATGAATGCAATTGTTGTTGTTAACTTGTTTA
TTGCAGCTTATAATGGTTACAAATAAAGCAATAGCATCACAAATTTCACAAATAAAGCATTTTTTTCACT
GCATTCTAGTTGTGGTTTGTCCAAACTCATCAATGTATCTTATCATGTCTGGATCCCCGGGTACCGAGCT
CGAATTAATTCCTCTTCCGCTTCCTCGCTCACTGACTCGCTGCGCTCGGTCGTTCGGCTGCGGCGAGCGG
TATCAGCTCACTCAAAGGCGGTAATACGGTTATCCACAGAATCAGGGGATAACGCAGGAAAGAACATGTG
AGCAAAAGGCCAGCAAAAGGCCAGGAACCGTAAAAAGGCCGCGTTGCTGGCGTTTTTCCATAGGCTCCGC
CCCCCTGACGAGCATCACAAAAATCGACGCTCAAGTCAGAGGTGGCGAAACCCGACAGGACTATAAAGAT
ACCAGGCGTTTCCCCCTGGAAGCTCCCTCGTGCGCTCTCCTGTTCCGACCCTGCCGCTTACCGGATACCT
GTCCGCCTTTCTCCCTTCGGGAAGCGTGGCGCTTTCTCATAGCTCACGCTGTAGGTATCTCAGTTCGGTG
TAGGTCGTTCGCTCCAAGCTGGGCTGTGTGCACGAACCCCCCGTTCAGCCCGACCGCTGCGCCTTATCCG
GTAACTATCGTCTTGAGTCCAACCCGGTAAGACACGACTTATCGCCACTGGCAGCAGCCACTGGTAACAG
GATTAGCAGAGCGAGGTATGTAGGCGGTGCTACAGAGTTCTTGAAGTGGTGGCCTAACTACGGCTACACT
AGAAGAACAGTATTTGGTATCTGCGCTCTGCTGAAGCCAGTTACCTTCGGAAAAAGAGTTGGTAGCTCTT
GATCCGGCAAACAAACCACCGCTGGTAGCGGTGGTTTTTTTGTTTGCAAGCAGCAGATTACGCGCAGAAA
AAAAGGATCTCAAGAAGATCCTTTGATCTTTTCTACGGGGTCTGACGCTCAGTGGAACGAAAACTCACGT
TAAGGGATTTTGGTCATGAGATTATCAAAAAGGATCTTCACCTAGATCCTTTTAAATTAAAAATGAAGTT
TTAAATCAATCTAAAGTATATATGAGTAAACTTGGTCTGACAGTTACCAATGCTTAATCAGTGAGGCACC
TATCTCAGCGATCTGTCTATTTCGTTCATCCATAGTTGCCTGACTCCCCGTCGTGTAGATAACTACGATA
CGGGAGGGCTTACCATCTGGCCCCAGTGCTGCAATGATACCGCGAGACCCACGCTCACCGGCTCCAGATT
TATCAGCAATAAACCAGCCAGCCGGAAGGGCCGAGCGCAGAAGTGGTCCTGCAACTTTATCCGCCTCCAT
CCAGTCTATTAATTGTTGCCGGGAAGCTAGAGTAAGTAGTTCGCCAGTTAATAGTTTGCGCAACGTTGTT
GCCATTGCTACAGGCATCGTGGTGTCACGCTCGTCGTTTGGTATGGCTTCATTCAGCTCCGGTTCCCAAC
GATCAAGGCGAGTTACATGATCCCCCATGTTGTGCAAAAAAGCGGTTAGCTCCTTCGGTCCTCCGATCGT
TGTCAGAAGTAAGTTGGCCGCAGTGTTATCACTCATGGTTATGGCAGCACTGCATAATTCTCTTACTGTC
ATGCCATCCGTAAGATGCTTTTCTGTGACTGGTGAGTACTCAACCAAGTCATTCTGAGAATAGTGTATGC
GGCGACCGAGTTGCTCTTGCCCGGCGTCAATACGGGATAATACCGCGCCACATAGCAGAACTTTAAAAGT
GCTCATCATTGGAAAACGTTCTTCGGGGCGAAAACTCTCAAGGATCTTACCGCTGTTGAGATCCAGTTCG
ATGTAACCCACTCGTGCACCCAACTGATCTTCAGCATCTTTTACTTTCACCAGCGTTTCTGGGTGAGCAA
AAACAGGAAGGCAAAATGCCGCAAAAAAGGGAATAAGGGCGACACGGAAATGTTGAATACTCATACTCTT
CCTTTTTCAATATTATTGAAGCATTTATCAGGGTTATTGTCTCATGAGCGGATACATATTTGAATGTATT
TAGAAAAATAAACAAATAGGGGTTCCGCGCACATTTCCCCGAAAAGTGCCACCTGCAAGCTTGGCTGTGG
AAT
Features (pLannotate 1.2.2; 8 found; start..end, strand, type, name):
      1..330     +  promoter       SV40 promoter: SV40 enhancer and early promoter
    346..614     +  LTR            5' LTR (truncated): truncated 5' long terminal repeat (LTR) from human T-cell leukemia virus (HTLV) type 1
    644..740     +  intron         SV40 intron: modified SV40 intron with splice donor and acceptor sites
    800..2161    +  CDS            TkR86C (fragment): TLR1_DROME - Also known as NKD, Takr86C. Experimental evidence at transcript level: Swiss-Prot protein existence level 2. Receptor for tachykinin-like peptides. From Drosophila melanogaster (Fruit fly).
   2441..2575    +  polyA_signal   SV40 poly(A) signal: SV40 polyadenylation signal
   2785..3373    -  rep_origin     ori: high-copy-number ColE1/pMB1/pBR322/pUC origin of replication
   3544..4404    -  CDS            AmpR: β-lactamase; bla; confers resistance to ampicillin, carbenicillin, and related antibiotics
   4405..4509    -  promoter       AmpR promoter: bla
