[The description below was written by a language model from this plasmid's Addgene catalogue record and pLannotate feature annotations shown in this document.]
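Description:
AAEL017544 TK R is a mammalian expression plasmid built on the pME18s backbone that carries the coding sequence of an Aedes aegypti tachykinin-type G protein-coupled receptor (gene AAEL017544, also listed under GPRTAK1 aliases). The sequenced construct is about 4.6 kb. It is propagated in E. coli as a high-copy plasmid through a ColE1/pUC-type origin and is selected with ampicillin through a β-lactamase gene driven by its own bla promoter. No mammalian selection marker is annotated, which suggests the plasmid is meant for transient transfection.

Expression is driven by the composite promoter typical of pME18s. The SV40 enhancer and early promoter is followed by a truncated HTLV-1 5' LTR segment, an arrangement commonly called SRα that boosts transcription and translation. A modified SV40 intron with splice donor and acceptor sites then follows to improve mRNA processing. The receptor open reading frame of roughly 1.4 kb lies downstream and is terminated by an SV40 polyadenylation signal. The automated annotation labels this ORF as a fragment of Drosophila TkR86C, a receptor for tachykinin-like peptides. This reflects homology to the fly protein rather than the insert's origin, and it agrees with the mosquito tachykinin receptor named in the catalogue entry. No epitope tags or reporters are annotated.

The record is inconsistent about cloning: it lists Gateway as the method, while the depositor comment says the coding sequence was inserted using NotI and XhoI sites. The stated purpose is to express the mosquito receptor in mammalian cells. The associated publication on Ae. aegypti neuropeptide receptor agonists points to heterologous expression for testing receptor responses to ligands, although the record does not describe the assay.
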