Addgene plasmid #115410: AAEL017544 TK R
Purpose: Expresses Ae. aegypti receptor in mammalian cells
Depositing lab: Leslie Vosshall. Depositing organization: Rockefeller University. Publication: Small-Molecule Agonists of Ae. aegypti Neuropeptide Y Receptor Block Mosquito Biting. Duvall LB, Ramos-Espiritu L, Barsoum KE, Glickman JF, Vosshall LB. Cell. 2019 Feb 7;176(4):687-701.e5. doi: 10.1016/j.cell.2018.12.004. PubMed 30735632.
Backbone
  Vector backbone: pME18s
  Vector type: Mammalian Expression
Growth in bacteria
  Bacterial resistance: Ampicillin, 100 μg/mL
  Growth temperature: 37°C
  Growth strain: DH5alpha
  Copy number: High Copy
Gene/Insert
  Gene/Insert name: AAEL017544 TK R
  Species: Aedes aegypti
  Entrez Gene: LOC23687834 (a.k.a. AaeL_AAEL017414, AAEL017341, AAEL017414, AAEL017544, GPRTAK1_1, GPRTAK1_2, GPRTAK1_3)
  Cloning method: Gateway Cloning
Terms and licenses: Academic/Nonprofit Terms; Industry Terms: Not Available to Industry
Depositor comments: The neuropeptide CDS was inserted into the pME18s plasmid using NotI and XhoI sites.
How to cite: AAEL017544 TK R was a gift from Leslie Vosshall (Addgene plasmid # 115410 ; http://n2t.net/addgene:115410 ; RRID:Addgene_115410)
