>Addgene plasmid #115410 | AAEL017544 TK R | depositor partial sequence | sequence record 217416 | neuropeptide CDS
ATGAGTGACACGGTAGAGTTGGAGCGATTGATTAATTGTACCCAGGCAACGATCCGACGGTTTCCGTGGT
CCACTGAGTACAATGCGTCGATGATTGGCGAGTTCAACCGGACGGAAATATTGGATGTGCTCGGCGAAAT
GATTACTCGGGGGAAAAGCCACGTGCCGAAGGAGATGGAAGCGGTGACTCTCAGAGAATTCATCACCGAG
TGTCTCTTCCCGACGACAAAGAGTCCCTACGAGCTGCCGTGGCAACTGAAGACGGCCTGGGGAGTGGTGT
TCGGTGCGATGCTTCTGGTGGCCATAACCGGCAACAGTATCGTGTTGTGGATTGTGCTGGCCCACCGCCG
GATGCGCACCGTGACCAACTACTTCCTGCTGAATCTGAGTGTGGCCGATCTGCTGATGTCCTCGCTCAAC
TGTTCGTTCAACTTCATCTTCATGCTGAACTCGGACTGGCCGTTCGGAGCCGTCTACTGCACCATCAACA
ACTTCATGGCCAACATGTCGGTGGCGTCGTCCGTTTTCACCCTGGTGGCCATCTCGTTGGATCGATATAT
TGCCATCGTTCACCCACTTCGCCACAGGACGTCCCGCAAAAAGGCCCGCCTATTCCTGGTGATCATCTGG
GCGCTCAGCTGCGTTCTGGCCGCCCCCTGCCTCATGTACTCCACCGTGATGACGAAGCGATATCACAACG
GAAAAACCAGGACCGTGTGCTACATGCTGTGGCCGGATGGGCGCTATCCGACCTCGATGGCAGATTACAT
CTACAATCTGGTGTTCCTCATCCTGACGTACGGCATCCCGATGCTGATAATGATCGTGTGCTACTCGTTG
ATGGGCCGGGAGCTGTGGGGCAGTCGATCCATCGGGGAGCACACCGAACGGCAGCTCGAATCGATGAAAT
CCAAAAAGAAGGTTGTCAGAATGTTCATCATCGTGGTGACCATCTTCGCCATCTGTTGGCTACCATATCA
TCTGTTTTTCGTGTACGCCTATCACAACAACCAGATGACATCGTCCAGTTACGTCCAGCAGCTTTACCTG
GGGTTCTACTGGCTGGCGATGTCCAACGCGATGGTCAATCCGATCATCTACTATTGGATGAATAGCCGGT
TTCGAATATACTTCCAGGAAATCATCTGCTTCTGCTGTTTACAGTTCCTCAATGCCCGGATGAAAGATGG
TATGCCGCAGGGTGTACTGCTGAACAAAAATTCCAACTCCGAGCCGGGTCGGTACCGATCGTATCGACAA
CGGTCCCTGTCGGTACGGTGGCGACCGCAGTACCACAGCACCGAAGAGTACCGGATGCGGCTGGCCGCCC
CCACCACGGCCCTGAATCGGAACAGCCGGGCGATGGTCAGCGTGGTGAACGTCATCGAGAATGCCAACGG
GAAGCCGGCCACGCTGGATGGCCACCAAACGACGGACATAAGCGAACTGCCGGCCACGGTCAACTTTCTG
CCGAGGCATTCCAACTCGCAGGACTCGCAGCAGAACCGACTGAAGGATCAGCATTCATCCAGTAGCCACA
GTCACGAGTACTCCTGA
